>Addgene plasmid #191742 | csr-1_son-1_mCherry | addgene full sequence | sequence record 379322 | Addgene NGS Result
ACATTAACCTATAAAAATAGGCGTATCACGAGGCCCTTTCGTCTCGCGCGTTTCGGTGATGACGGTGAAA
ACCTCTGACACATGCAGCTCCCGGAGACGGTCACAGCTTGTCTGTAAGCGGATGCCGGGAGCAGACAAGC
CCGTCAGGGCGCGTCAGCGGGTGTTGGCGGGTGTCGGGGCTGGCTTAACTATGCGGCATCAGAGCAGATT
GTACTGAGAGTGCACCATACCACCTTTTCAATTCATCATTTTTTTTTTATTCTTTTTTTTGATTTCGGTT
TCCTTGAAATTTTTTTGATTCGGTAATCTCCGAACAGAAGGAAGAACGAAGGAAGGAGCACAGACTTAGA
TTGGTATATATACGCATATGTAGTGTTGAAGAAACATGAAATTGCCCAGTATTCTTAACCCAACTGCACA
GAACAAAAACCTGCAGGAAACGAAGATAAATCATGTCGAAAGCTACATATAAGGAACGTGCTGCTACTCA
TCCTAGTCCTGTTGCTGCCAAGCTATTTAATATCATGCACGAAAAGCAAACAAACTTGTGTGCTTCATTG
GATGTTCGTACCACCAAGGAATTACTGGAGTTAGTTGAAGCATTAGGTCCCAAAATTTGTTTACTAAAAA
CACATGTGGATATCTTGACTGATTTTTCCATGGAGGGCACAGTTAAGCCGCTAAAGGCATTATCCGCCAA
GTACAATTTTTTACTCTTCGAAGACAGAAAATTTGCTGACATTGGTAATACAGTCAAATTGCAGTACTCT
GCGGGTGTATACAGAATAGCAGAATGGGCAGACATTACGAATGCACACGGTGTGGTGGGCCCAGGTATTG
TTAGCGGTTTGAAGCAGGCGGCAGAAGAAGTAACAAAGGAACCTAGAGGCCTTTTGATGTTAGCAGAATT
GTCATGCAAGGGCTCCCTATCTACTGGAGAATATACTAAGGGTACTGTTGACATTGCGAAGAGCGACAAA
GATTTTGTTATCGGCTTTATTGCTCAAAGAGACATGGGTGGAAGAGATGAAGGTTACGATTGGTTGATTA
TGACACCCGGTGTGGGTTTAGATGACAAGGGAGACGCATTGGGTCAACAGTATAGAACCGTGGATGATGT
GGTCTCTACAGGATCTGACATTATTATTGTTGGAAGAGGACTATTTGCAAAGGGAAGGGATGCTAAGGTA
GAGGGTGAACGTTACAGAAAAGCAGGCTGGGAAGCATATTTGAGAAGATGCGGCCAGCAAAACTAAAAAA
CTGTATTATAAGTAAATGCATGTATACTAAACTCACAAATTAGAGCTTCAATTTAATTATATCAGTTATT
ACCCTATGCGGTGTGAAATACCGCACAGATGCGTAAGGAGAAAATACCGCATCAGGAAATTGTAAGCGTT
AATATTTTGTTAAAATTCGCGTTAAATTTTTGTTAAATCAGCTCATTTTTTAACCAATAGGCCGAAATCG
GCAAAATCCCTTATAAATCAAAAGAATAGACCGAGATAGGGT
[37 nt withheld, positions 1513-1549]
AAAGAACGTGGACTCCAACGTCAAAGG
[49 nt withheld, positions 1577-1625]
T
[91 nt withheld, positions 1627-1717]
G
[124 nt withheld, positions 1719-1842]
CCATTCGCCATTCAGGCTGCGCAACTGTTGGGAAGGGCGATCGGTGCGGGCCTCTTCGCTATTACGCCAG
CTGGCGAAAGGGGGATGTGCTGCAAGGCGATTAAGTTGGGTAACGCCAGGGTTTTCCCAGTCACGACGCT
GGAGAAGCTCATTCCACCCGAAATGCCCGTGAACTTGCCCTTGTTTGCGCGGGCCTTCTTGCGCTCTGCT
CGGATACGCTCGACATCGCTGAGGAGCTCGGCGAGTTCCTTGGCGCGGTTGCGGACGTTGATACCCTGGT
CTTTGCCGTTCTGGTCGATAAAATGGAACTGGCGCAGCATCTTGAGGAGGGTAAGATGCGACCGAGCATC
GTCCACCACTCGTTCGGAACCGTGCTTAATCAGGTACTCTAGTAGTTGAAGGGCCTTGTAGATCTGGCGC
CATTCTTCGGCGGACTTTTCTGTGAAACGGCGGTAAATCATGGGCATGATTTCGTTGAGTGTTTGGCTAA
GAACAAGGAGGGAAACGCAAGTTAGCCGCGTTCGTATACAAGCGAGCAGTTCTCGAGAACGTACTAGTTG
AAGGTGCCATCGGCGATCTCTTGCATCAAAGTCGACGATGCACCCCAAGGTTCATTGTTGGTGGCCTCGC
GCACCTGGGTTCGCTGTCAGCTCCCGTTCCATGGTCTCTTGTCTGGGATCAAGTATATGGCGAAGGGCGC
AAGAGAATGGTGCCAGTGTGGCGCGTGGATACGGGCATACCTTGGACTCCATCTCGGTATAGTTCATGAC
AGCTGGTTGGAGCCATTGTCAGCACCCTGAACACGAAATCATGAGGGAGTCTTGGTTCTGGACTAGGTGG
TCACCTACCATTTTGAACCTTTCGTACGCCAGCCTTGATGTCGTAGAGTGTCAGGTTGGACACGGTATCC
TTGAGGCTATTGAAATCCATTGCGTAAACGTGTCTATCGCCGGAGTTGCTGGGAATTGTTCTGATGGGCT
AAGGTAATTCTTCTCTAGATCCAATCTGAGCCTCGCGGTGATGATTGCCAGACGGGCGGGATGCTGTGGC
GACTTGGTGGTTTTTGTTCGGGCTGATCGCTTTCAGGGCGACGTTTCACGGTCTTGTCGGGATCAGATGG
ACATTGAGGTGCGGAATTATACGATTTAGGTGACTGCAGGCCATACAGATCTCCCTAGACGCCGGGCCAA
TCCGTTCCTTGCACCTTCTCTCACACATGCAGGTTTTGGAATGTGGCTTCATCGTGTCCAGAACTGGGCG
CATTGGGGCCAGGCTCAGTGTCAGTGTAGGGATCGATGTACATATGGCAGTTGACAGCGAGAGAGCCAGG
TGTCACAGGCAGTCCGTCAGTGGCCGCGGTGGTGGCCACGCACTTTCTGCAGGAGCCGTCTGGGGTGCGT
GCAGCTGGCGGCCGCTTCCGGGCATACGGCTTGTGTAACGAGGGTGTTGACCCTCGGCTTGGCGCTTGAA
CTTGGCGCTGCGGTCCCCCCACAGTTGACCACAATCCCCGGCCAATCGAACGACGGCAACAAGGGCGCAC
TAGCCAGTGAACGCCTGGGGATAGTGGGTGGTCAAAGAGAATTGGGCAAACGAGACGACAATGGAGGGTG
AACCGGGAATAATAAACAGCTGGTGAGACCACCCATCAAACGAATCACCCCACCATGGGATGCCCTCAGA
TGCCCTCCATGCCACCATAAGGAATGATCTTACGGCTTGCCGAAGTTAACAGGCCTGCTTTTGCATATGA
ACGAGAGCCTGGTGTTGCATTCCACATTGGCTATCTACAGTACCTACCCAACCTACACACCCTGATGCGA
AAGGGACAGAAGGGGAGAAGGATACATACATATACCTGACTCGTGCCCATCAACAACAGAGAAAGGGTGA
TCGCTGAACACATCAGAGCATCTCTTCCCCCCTGGCGACTAAAAGTGCTCCCAATCTCGTCTTACATCTG
ATACGTTGTTCAAACTCCGCAACCCGATCTGCACACTGCCCTGCCTTGGCCCTTCTTGGAGTCTCCGCTT
CCCCACGCCATCTCACGCTCGAGGACTCCGCTGCTAGGTATGAGCTAGGCCTGCCGTCGACAGGATCCAC
CAGACGTCAACAATAACCCATCTTGGAAATACATAAGAAGACGTCACTTCCCTCCCTTTTCGAAAGGAAG
AGATCATCATCAGCATCCATCATGGCTGGTCTTTTTGGTTCCGCCGCCGCATCCGCGAGCAACACCCTCG
GCGATCTTAAGCAGGATGTCGAGCTCGGCCAACCCCCCGAGGACAGCATCAGCGACCTTGCCTTCAACCC
CAACCCCGCCGACCAGAAGGACTTCCTCGCCGTAGCCAGCTGGGACAAGAAGACACGCATTTACGAGATC
TTGAGTAATGGTCAAGGTCAGGGACAGGCCATGATTGAGCATGATGCCCCCGTTTTCTCTTGCGATTTCT
TCAAGGTATGTTTGCGTCGATTGGCCTGGCAGGTAGCCCGACAAAACACTGACATGCACTTCTCCCAACA
GGACGGCACAAAGGTCATTTCCGCCGGCGCCGACAAGGCCGCCAAGGTTCTCGATTTGGCCACCGGTCAG
TCGATGCAGGTCGCTGCTCACGATATGCCCATCAAGTGCGTTCGCTACTTCGAGGCCAATGGCACGCCCA
TGGCGGTGACAGGTGGCTGGGACAAGCAGATCAAGTACTGGGATTTCCGCTCCGCGAACCCGGCCGCCAC
GGTGCAGGCCCAGGAGCGCGTTTATACCATGGATGTGCGCGACAACTTGCTCGTGGTCGGAACCGCTGAT
CGCTATATCAACGTGATCAACCTGAAGGACCCCGGCAAGTTCTACAAGACAATGCAGAGCCCTCTTAAAT
GGCAGACTCGTGTGGTCAGCTGCTTCAACGATTCTCAGGGCTTTGCTATCGGCTCGATCGAGGGTAGATG
CGCCATTCAATATGTGGAGGACAAGGATTCTGCGTACGCCTTCACCTCCTCCCCCTTTACTATCCCATCT
GCCGAATACGCTGACTAACTGACTTGTTTTCCAGCTCCAACTTCTCTTTCAAATGCCACCGCGACCCCGC
CCAAGGCAACACCACGGCCGTCCACGCTGTCAACGACATCTCCTTCCACCCCCAACACGGCACCTTCAGC
ACAGCCGGTAGCGACGGCACCTTCCACTTCTGGGACAAGGACGCCAAGCACCGTCTCAAGGGTTACCCCA
ACGTCGGCGGCAGCATCACCTCGACAACGTTCAACAAGACCGGCAGCATCTTTGCCTACGCCATTAGTTA
TGACTGGAGCAAGGGGTACCAAGGCAACTCGCCCACGTACCCGACCAAGGTCATGCTCCACCCAGTACAG
CAGGACGAGTGCAAGCCCCGTCCGAGCGTTAAGAAGAGGGCTGGTATTGGTTTGGCTATTGCTGGCATGG
TGAGCAAGGGCGAGGAGGATAACATGGCCATCATCAAGGAGTTCATGCGCTTCAAGGTGCACATGGAGGG
CTCCGTGAACGGCCACGAGTTCGAGATCGAGGGCGAGGGCGAGGGCCGCCCCTACGAGGGCACCCAGACC
GCCAAGCTGAAGGTGACCAAGGGTGGCCCCCTGCCCTTCGCCTGGGACATCCTGTCCCCTCAGTTCATGT
ACGGCTCCAAGGCCTACGTGAAGCACCCCGCCGACATCCCCGACTACTTGAAGCTGTCCTTCCCCGAGGG
CTTCAAGTGGGAGCGCGTGATGAACTTCGAGGACGGCGGCGTGGTGACCGTGACCCAGGACTCCTCCCTG
CAGGACGGCGAGTTCATCTACAAGGTGAAGCTGCGCGGCACCAACTTCCCCTCCGACGGCCCCGTAATGC
AGAAGAAGACGATGGGCTGGGAGGCCTCCTCCGAGCGGATGTACCCCGAGGACGGCGCCCTGAAGGGCGA
GATCAAGCAGAGGCTGAAGCTGAAGGACGGCGGCCACTACGACGCTGAGGTCAAGACCACCTACAAGGCC
AAGAAGCCCGTGCAGCTGCCCGGCGCCTACAACGTCAACATCAAGTTGGACATCACCTCCCACAACGAGG
ACTACACCATCGTGGAACAGTACGAACGCGCCGAGGGCCGCCACTCCACCGGCGGCATGGACGAGCTGTA
CAAGTGACTAGAGGATCCGACACTATAGAATACCTAGACAGTTTGCAGGTCATGTGAATGTTATCGCCAA
CACATTGAATGCTAAACAGATTACCTCCAACGCCTAGATGAAACCAAATTACCCTTGCCTTCTTTTTTTT
TACGCCGTTAATGCAGTTGTGATAGAGACCATGCAACGTCTTCTAAACGGAGACACAAACACATTCGAGT
CGATCAGATCGAAATGACTTGTTCCTGTACCTCGTCACCATCCAGCCACCGTCTGAAATAGACGCAGTTG
CTGGGGCTGACAGGTCCGCCTTCCTCGCACATATCATAGACAGGGCACCGCCCACAAGGCGCCTCCATAA
GGCCACTTGCACTCGGCTCAACTCCCATAAATGAGGTAACAATGCCTCCTTTGGTTGGATCATGGTCGAG
GCGTCGTTGATTGCACGTCCTCGGATCCTGTTTGGGGATGCGCGTCACACGGTACCCCTTGCGCCCATTG
ACCTTGACAGGCTCTACTAAGCCATCGTAGTATAGCACATCCACCAACTGCTGGATATCCGCCTCGCTCA
ACGTCGTATTATTCGTGATGCCGGCGTGGTGGATGAACTTTGCAATGTCCGACACAGTCGGGTACGACTT
GTAACCGGCCGGGAGAGGCAGCAATTGCGGCTTGCCGGGCCTGGTCTTCTTGGCCGGTGCCGGTGCCGCC
GTGTCGTCGTTGGAAATCTCGCCCGCGCTGCGCTTCGTCCCCTTGGAAATATCCTCCGAGTGGGGAATGG
TCCCCTGAACCACGCCCTTCTTGGGATTCTTTTCACGCTGCTGTGCTCCTCCTCCTTGTGCTCCTACTCC
TGGTACTCCAGCACCGCCGCCGTGGGAAGTATATGTCGATTTCTGCTTGATAAAGTCAAACACAATTTCC
TGTAGCTCGTTGATGAAGGCCGTGTCGAGCTCGCCCTCAGTAAACCAGGGGCCACCTGTGGCGCGATCGG
AGGGACGTAGGTTCGCCTTGATGTACATCTTCTTGTTGGGGTGCTCGACGTTCTTCATGCTGGCGATGTA
GCCCTTTTGCTCGAGATACTTGATGCAATGCTTCATAAGCGAGTCGGCCATGTTGAGCTTGTTCTTGATG
GTCCGGTTCCAGATGCCGTCGGCCCCGGCTTCGTCGACCATGGCGTATACCATCATTATTTCGGAGTTGG
GGAGGGAGGTGTACCTTTTGGGAGGAAGGGGAGGTTAGTTGGTGTGCTCGGTTGGCTGTTTCCTGTGTGA
AATTGTTATCCGCTCACAATTCCACACAACATACGAGCCGGAAGCATAAAGTGTAAAGCCTGGGGTGCCT
AATGAGTGAGCTAACTCACATTAATTGCGTTGCGCTCACTGCCCGCTTTCCAGTCGGGAAACCTGTCGTG
CCAGCTGCATTAATGAATCGGCCAACGCGCGGGGAGAGGCGGTTTGTGTATTGGGCGCTCTTCCGCTTCC
TCGCTCACTGACTCGCTGCGCTCGGTCGTTCGGCTGCGGCGAGCGGTATCAGCTCACTCAAAGGCGGTAA
TACGGTTATCCACAGAATCAGGGGATAACGCAGGAAAGAACATGTGAGCAAAAGGCCAGCAAAAGGCCAG
GAACCGTAAAAAGGCCGCGTTGCTGGCGTTTTTCCATAGGCTCCGCCCCCCTGACGAGCATCACAAAAAT
CGACGCTCAAGTCAGAGGTGGCGAAACCCGACAGGACTATAAAGATACCAGGCGTTTCCCCCTGGAAGCT
CCCTCGTGCGCTCTCCTGTTCCGACCCTGCCGCTTACCGGATACCTGTCCGCCTTTCTCCCTTCGGGAAG
CGTGGCGCTTTCTCATAGCTCACGCTGTAGGTATCTCAGTTCGGTGTAGGTCGTTCGCTCCAAGCTGGGC
TGTGTGCACGAACCCCCCGTTCAGCCCGACCGCTGCGCCTTATCCGGTAACTATCGTCTTGAGTCCAACC
CGGTAAGACACGACTTATCGCCACTGGCAGCAGCCACTGGTAACAGGATTAGCAGAGCGAGGTATGTAGG
CGGTGCTACAGAGTTCTTGAAGTGGTGGCCTAACTACGGCTACACTAGAAGAACAGTATTTGGTATCTGC
GCTCTGCTGAAGCCAGTTACCTTCGGAAAAAGAGTTGGTAGCTCTTGATCCGGCAAACAAACCACCGCTG
GTAGCGGTGGTTTTTTTGTTTGCAAGCAGCAGATTACGCGCAGAAAAAAAGGATCTCAAGAAGATCCTTT
GATCTTTTCTACGGGGTCTGACGCTCAGTGGAACGAAAACTCACGTTAAGGGATTTTGGTCATGAGATTA
TCAAAAAGGATCTTCACCTAGATCCTTTTAAATTAAAAATGAAGTTTTAAATCAATCTAAAGTATATATG
AGTAAACTTGGTCTGACAGTTACCAATGCTTAATCAGTGAGGCACCTATCTCAGCGATCTGTCTATTTCG
TTCATCCATAGTTGCCTGACTCCCCGTCGTGTAGATAACTACGATACGGGAGGGCTTACCATCTGGCCCC
AGTGCTGCAATGATACCGCGAGACCCACGCTCACCGGCTCCAGATTTATCAGCAATAAACCAGCCAGCCG
GAAGGGCCGAGCGCAGAAGTGGTCCTGCAACTTTATCCGCCTCCATCCAGTCTATTAATTGTTGCCGGGA
AGCTAGAGTAAGTAGTTCGCCAGTTAATAGTTTGCGCAACGTTGTTGCCATTGCTACAGGCATCGTGGTG
TCACGCTCGTCGTTTGGTATGGCTTCATTCAGCTCCGGTTCCCAACGATCAAGGCGAGTTACATGATCCC
CCATGTTGTGCAAAAAAGCGGTTAGCTCCTTCGGTCCTCCGATCGTTGTCAGAAGTAAGTTGGCCGCAGT
GTTATCACTCATGGTTATGGCAGCACTGCATAATTCTCTTACTGTCATGCCATCCGTAAGATGCTTTTCT
GTGACTGGTGAGTACTCAACCAAGTCATTCTGAGAATAGTGTATGCGGCGACCGAGTTGCTCTTGCCCGG
CGTCAATACGGGATAATACCGCGCCACATAGCAGAACTTTAAAAGTGCTCATCATTGGAAAACGTTCTTC
GGGGCGAAAACTCTCAAGGATCTTACCGCTGTTGAGATCCAGTTCGATGTAACCCACTCGTGCACCCAAC
TGATCTTCAGCATCTTTTACTTTCACCAGCGTTTCTGGGTGAGCAAAAACAGGAAGGCAAAATGCCGCAA
AAAAGGGAATAAGGGCGACACGGAAATGTTGAATACTCATACTCTTCCTTTTTCAATATTATTGAAGCAT
TTATCAGGGTTATTGTCTCATGAGCGGATACATATTTGAATGTATTTAGAAAAATAAACAAATAGGGGTT
CCGCGCACATTTCCCCGAAAAGTGCCACCTGAACGAAGCATCTGTGCTTCATTTTGTAGAACAAAAATGC
AACGCGAGAGCGCTAATTTTTCAAACAAAGAATCTGAGCTGCATTTTTACAGAACAGAAATGCAACGCGA
AAGCGCTATTTTACCAACGAAGAATCTGTGCTTCATTTTTGTAAAACAAAAATGCAACGCGAGAGCGCTA
ATTTTTCAAACAAAGAATCTGAGCTGCATTTTTACAGAACAGAAATGCAACGCGAGAGCGCTATTTTACC
AACAAAGAATCTATACTTCTTTTTTGTTCTACAAAAATGCATCCCGAGAGCGCTATTTTTCTAACAAAGC
ATCTTAGATTACTTTTTTTCTCCTTTGTGCGCTCTATAATGCAGTCTCTTGATAACTTTTTGCACTGTAG
GTCCGTTAAGGTTAGAAGAAGGCTACTTTGGTGTCTATTTTCTCTTCCATAAAAAAAGCCTGACTCCACT
TCCCGCGTTTACTGATTACTAGCGAAGCTGCGGGTGCATTTTTTCAAGATAAAGGCATCCCCGATTATAT
TCTATACCGATGTGGATTGCGCATACTTTGTGAACAGAAAGTGATAGCGTTGATGATTCTTCATTGGTCA
GAAAATTATGAACGGTTTCTTCTATTTTGTCTCTATATACTACGTATAGGAAATGTTTACATTTTCGTAT
TGTTTTCGATTCACTCTATGAATAGTTCTTACTACAATTTTTTTGTCTAAAGAGTAATACTAGAGATAAA
CATAAAAAATGTAGAGGTCGAGTTTAGATGCAAGTTCAAGGAGCGAAAGGTGGATGGGTAGGTTATATAG
GGATATAGCACAGAGATATATAGCAAAGAGATACTTTTGAGCAATGTTTGTGGAAGCGGTATTCGCAATA
TTTTAGTAGCTCGTTACAGTCCGGTGCGTTTTTGGTTTTTTGAAAGTGCGTCTTCAGAGCGCTTTTGGTT
TTCAAAAGCGCTCTGAAGTTCCTATACTTTCTAGAGAATAGGAACTTCGGAATAGGAACTTCAAAGCGTT
TCCGAAAACGAGCGCTTCCGAAAATGCAACGCGAGCTGCGCACATACAGCTCACTGTTCACGTCGCACCT
ATATCTGCGTGTTGCCTGTATATATATATACATGAGAAGAACGGCATAGTGCGTGTTTATGCTTAAATGC
GTACTTATATGCGTCTATTTATGTAGGATGAAAGGTAGTCTAGTACCTCCTGTGATATTATCCCATTCCA
TGCGGGGTATCGTATGCTTCCTTCAGCACTACCCTTTAGCTGTTCTATATGCTGCCACTCCTCAATTGGA
TTAGTCTCATCCTTCAATGCTATCATTTCCTTTGATATTGGATCATACTAAGAAACCATTATTATCATG
Features (pLannotate 1.2.2; 20 found; start..end, strand, type, name):
     43..78      +  CDS            rop (fragment): Rop protein, which maintains plasmids at low copy number; rop
    180..229     +  misc_feature   bom (fragment): basis of mobility region from pBR322
    237..452     +  promoter       URA3 promoter: S. cerevisiae URA3
    453..1256    +  CDS            URA3: orotidine-5'-phosphate decarboxylase, required for uracil biosynthesis; S. cerevisiae URA3; yeast auxotrophic marker, counterselectable with 5-fluoroorotic acid (5-FOA)
   1335..1386    +  misc_feature   bom (fragment): basis of mobility region from pBR322
   1414..1842    -  rep_origin     f1 ori (sequence partly withheld): f1 bacteriophage origin of replication; arrow indicates direction of (+) strand synthesis
   1846..1980    -  CDS            lacZα (fragment): LacZα fragment of β-galactosidase; lacZ fragment
   2004..2330    -  CDS            YCTB_SCHPO (fragment): Experimental evidence at protein level: Swiss-Prot protein existence level 1. From Schizosaccharomyces pombe (strain 972 / ATCC 24843) (Fission yeast).
   2399..2479    -  CDS            ENT3 (fragment): ENT3_YEAST - Experimental evidence at protein level: Swiss-Prot protein existence level 1. Involved in the recruitment of clathrin to the Golgi network and endosomes to form clathrin coated vesicles. Plays a role in the trafficking of clathrin between the Golgi network and endosomes. Binds to membranes enriched in phosphatidylinositol-3,5-bisphosphate (PtdIns(3,5)P2) and, in association with VPS27, is involved in protein sorting at the multivesicular body (MVB). From Saccharomyces cerevisiae (strain ATCC 204508 / S288c) (Baker's yeast).
   4043..4828    +  CDS            rae1 (fragment): RAE1_SCHPO - Experimental evidence at protein level: Swiss-Prot protein existence level 1. Required for mitotic cell growth as well as for spore germination. Functions in cell cycle progression through trafficking of proteins required for mitosis. Has a role in the mRNA export process. From Schizosaccharomyces pombe (strain 972 / ATCC 24843) (Fission yeast).
   4882..5226    +  CDS            rae1 (fragment): RAE1_SCHPO - Experimental evidence at protein level: Swiss-Prot protein existence level 1. Required for mitotic cell growth as well as for spore germination. Functions in cell cycle progression through trafficking of proteins required for mitosis. Has a role in the mRNA export process. From Schizosaccharomyces pombe (strain 972 / ATCC 24843) (Fission yeast).
   5269..5976    +  CDS            mCherry: mCherry is a basic (constitutively fluorescent) red fluorescent protein published in 2004, derived from Discosoma sp.. It is reported to be a very rapidly-maturing monomer with low acid sensitivity.
   7233..7255    -  protein_bind   lac operator (fragment): The lac repressor binds to the lac operator to inhibit transcription in E. coli. This inhibition can be relieved by adding lactose or isopropyl-β-D-thiogalactopyranoside (IPTG). lac repressor encoded by lacI
   7259..7289    -  promoter       lac promoter: promoter for the E. coli lac operon
   7304..7325    -  protein_bind   CAP binding site: CAP binding activates transcription in the presence of cAMP. E. coli catabolite activator protein
   7338..7430    -  CDS            lacI (fragment): lac repressor; lacI; The lac repressor binds to the lac operator to inhibit transcription in E. coli. This inhibition can be relieved by adding lactose or isopropyl-β-D-thiogalactopyranoside (IPTG).
   7613..8201    -  rep_origin     ori: high-copy-number ColE1/pMB1/pBR322/pUC origin of replication
   8372..9232    -  CDS            AmpR: β-lactamase; bla; confers resistance to ampicillin, carbenicillin, and related antibiotics
   9233..9337    -  promoter       AmpR promoter: bla
   9364..10706   -  rep_origin     2μ ori: yeast 2μ plasmid origin of replication
