[The description below was written by a language model from this plasmid's Addgene catalogue record and pLannotate feature annotations shown in this document.]
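Description:
csr-1_son-1_mCherry is a roughly 10.7 kb plasmid built on the pRS426 yeast–E. coli shuttle backbone and intended for delivering a fluorescent reporter into the filamentous fungus Neurospora crassa. The backbone contributes a high-copy ColE1/pUC-type origin and an ampicillin resistance gene (β-lactamase) for propagation and selection in E. coli. It also carries a yeast 2μ origin and the URA3 auxotrophic marker, which allow maintenance in Saccharomyces cerevisiae, plus an f1 origin and remnants of the lacZα/lac promoter cloning region. Although the repository lists it as a bacterial expression vector, the payload is a fungal expression cassette.

The insert is the N. crassa gene NCU04288 (son-1), recorded as about 3 kb, fused at its C terminus to the monomeric red fluorescent protein mCherry and driven by the promoter of NCU04502. The automated annotation does not label son-1 by name. It marks two adjacent fragments with similarity to fission yeast Rae1, an mRNA export factor, directly upstream of the mCherry coding sequence, and these fragments presumably correspond to the son-1 open reading frame. The promoter and the sequences on either side of the cassette are largely unannotated, apart from short homology hits to yeast proteins. The plasmid name and the listed cyclosporin A selection suggest that the cassette is targeted to the csr-1 locus, where disruption confers cyclosporin A resistance, although the record does not explicitly describe homology arms. The stated purpose is to test fluorescent protein properties in N. crassa, with SON-1–mCherry serving as a nuclear envelope marker for live-cell imaging.
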