Addgene plasmid #191742: csr-1_son-1_mCherry
Purpose: Test fluorescent properties in Neurospora crassa. Nuclear envelope fluorescent reporter.
Depositing lab: Jay C Dunlap. Depositing organization: Dartmouth College and Medical School. Publication: Optimized fluorescent proteins for 4-color and photoconvertible live-cell imaging in Neurospora crassa. Wang Z, Bartholomai BM, Loros JJ, Dunlap JC. Fungal Genet Biol. 2022 Dec 5:103763. doi: 10.1016/j.fgb.2022.103763. PubMed 36481248.
Backbone
  Vector backbone: pRS426
  Total vector size (bp): 10742
  Vector type: Bacterial Expression
  Selectable markers: Cyclosporin A
Growth in bacteria
  Bacterial resistance: Ampicillin, 100 μg/mL
  Growth temperature: 37°C
  Growth strain: DH5alpha
  Copy number: Unknown
Gene/Insert
  Gene/Insert name: NCU04288 (alt name: son-1)
  Species: Neurospora crassa
  Insert size (bp): 3032
  Entrez Gene: NCU04288 (a.k.a. NCU04288)
  Tag / fusion protein: mCherry (C terminal on insert); NCU04502 promoter (N terminal on insert)
Terms and licenses: Academic/Nonprofit Terms; Industry Terms: Not Available to Industry
How to cite: csr-1_son-1_mCherry was a gift from Jay C Dunlap (Addgene plasmid # 191742 ; http://n2t.net/addgene:191742 ; RRID:Addgene_191742)
